Addgene plasmid #168757: pDONR223 HCoV-229E NSP10_stop
Purpose: Gateway-compatible Entry vector
Depositing lab: Fritz Roth. Depositing organization: Sinai Health System. Publication: A resource of human coronavirus protein-coding sequences in a flexible, multipurpose Gateway Entry clone collection. Weller B, Lin CW, Pogoutse O, Sauer M, Marin-de la Rosa N, Strobel A, Young V, Knapp JJ, Rayhan A, Falter C, Kim DK, Roth FP, Falter-Braun P. G3 (Bethesda). 2023 Jul 5;13(7):jkad105. doi: 10.1093/g3journal/jkad105. PubMed 37267226.
Backbone
  Vector backbone: pDONR223
  Backbone manufacturer: Rual et al, Genome Res. 14:2128-2135, 2004.
  Backbone size w/o insert (bp): 5005
  Vector type: Other
Growth in bacteria
  Bacterial resistance: Spectinomycin, 50 μg/mL
  Growth temperature: 37°C
  Growth strain: DH5alpha
  Copy number: Unknown
Gene/Insert
  Gene/Insert name: NSP10
  Species: Other
  Insert size (bp): 405
  Entrez Gene: HCoV229Egp1 (a.k.a. HCoV229Egp1)
  Cloning method: Gateway Cloning
  Sequencing primers: 5′ m13-For; 3′ m13-Rev
Resource information
  A portion of this plasmid was derived from a plasmid made by: Falter-Braun Lab
Terms and licenses: Academic/Nonprofit Terms; Industry Terms
How to cite: pDONR223 HCoV-229E NSP10_stop was a gift from Fritz Roth (Addgene plasmid # 168757 ; http://n2t.net/addgene:168757 ; RRID:Addgene_168757)
