[The description below was written by a language model from this plasmid's Addgene catalogue record.]
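Description:
pDONR223 HCoV-229E NSP10_stop is a Gateway Entry clone built on the pDONR223 donor backbone (listed as 5,005 bp before insertion) and carrying the coding sequence for non-structural protein 10 (NSP10) of human coronavirus 229E. The 405 bp insert derives from the viral replicase polyprotein gene and was introduced by Gateway recombination. In an Entry clone of this type the open reading frame would be expected to sit between attL recombination sites, although no feature table is provided to confirm the flanking elements. The plasmid is propagated in standard E. coli cloning strains such as DH5alpha under spectinomycin selection. The record gives the copy number as unknown and does not describe the origin of replication. M13 forward and reverse primer sites flank the insert for sequence verification.

As an Entry vector, the construct has no stated promoter, tag or reporter driving expression of NSP10. It serves instead as a shuttle from which the ORF can be moved by LR recombination into any compatible Gateway Destination vector, which then supplies the promoter, fusion tags and host-specific elements. The "_stop" suffix suggests that the ORF retains a stop codon, a format suited to native or N-terminally tagged expression rather than C-terminal fusions, though the record does not say this explicitly. The plasmid belongs to a collection of human coronavirus protein-coding sequences assembled as a flexible, multipurpose Entry clone resource. That collection supports uses such as protein expression, interaction mapping and functional studies of individual viral proteins.
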