>Addgene plasmid #168757 | pDONR223 HCoV-229E NSP10_stop | depositor partial sequence | sequence record 326966 | Inserted CDS with Stop codon
ATGGCTGGCAAACAGACTGAGTTTGTTTCAAACTCCCATTTATTAACACATTGTTCTTTTGCTGTTGACC
CAGCTGCAGCCTATCTTGATGCTGTTAAACAAGGCGCAAAACCTGTTGGCAATTGTGTAAAGATGTTGAC
TAATGGTTCTGGTAGCGGTCAGGCTATTACTTGTACCATTGATTCCAACACTACGCAGGACACATATGGT
GGCGCGTCTGTTTGTATTTATTGCAGAGCACATGTTGCACATCCAACCATGGACGGTTTTTGTCAGTACA
AAGGCAAGTGGGTACAAGTGCCTATAGGTACAAATGACCCTATAAGATTTTGTCTTGAAAATACTGTTTG
TAAAGTTTGTGGTTGTTGGCTTAATCATGGCTGTACATGTGACCGGACTGCTATCCAATAA
